Addgene plasmid #77648: XYLB gRNA (BRDN0001162220)
Purpose: 3rd generation lentiviral gRNA plasmid targeting human XYLB
Depositing lab: John Doench & David Root. Depositing organization: Broad Institute. Publication: Optimized sgRNA design to maximize activity and minimize off-target effects of CRISPR-Cas9. Doench JG, Fusi N, Sullender M, Hegde M, Vaimberg EW, Donovan KF, Smith I, Tothova Z, Wilen C, Orchard R, Virgin HW, Listgarten J, Root DE. Nat Biotechnol. 2016 Jan 18. doi: 10.1038/nbt.3437. PubMed 26780180.
Backbone
  Vector backbone: lentiGuide-Puro
  Backbone manufacturer: Zhang Lab (Addgene plasmid # 52963)
  Vector type: Mammalian Expression, Lentiviral, CRISPR
  Selectable markers: Puromycin
Growth in bacteria
  Bacterial resistance: Ampicillin, 100 μg/mL
  Growth temperature: 37°C
  Growth strain: DH5alpha
  Copy number: High Copy
Gene/Insert
  Gene/Insert name: XYLB (alt names: XYLB; NM_005108.3)
  gRNA/shRNA sequence: TGGGTTTCCCAACAGCAACA
  Species: H. sapiens (human)
  Promoter: hU6
  Cloning method: Unknown
  Sequencing primers: 5′ U6-F; 3′ pS2-R
Terms and licenses: Academic/Nonprofit Terms; Industry Terms: Not Available to Industry
Depositor comments: The gRNA was designed to target the following Genbank reference sequence(s): NM_005108.3. Note that this plasmid does NOT contain Cas9. It should be used in conjunction with lentiCas9-Blast (Addgene #52962) or otherwise with cell lines already expressing Cas9. Browse the full kinome gRNA library at http://www.addgene.org/pooled-library/broadgpp-human-kinome/ or visit http://www.broadinstitute.org/rnai/public/ for detailed protocols and information.
How to cite: XYLB gRNA (BRDN0001162220) was a gift from John Doench & David Root (Addgene plasmid # 77648)
