[The description below was written by a language model from this plasmid's Addgene catalogue record and pLannotate feature annotations shown in this document.]
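Description:
XYLB gRNA (BRDN0001162220) is a third-generation lentiviral guide RNA plasmid built on the lentiGuide-Puro backbone and designed to target the human XYLB gene for CRISPR-Cas9 editing. It is about 8.3 kb and is maintained in E. coli as a high-copy plasmid through a ColE1/pUC-type origin with ampicillin selection (AmpR). An f1 origin, an SV40 origin and remnants of the lac region are also annotated in the backbone.

The lentiviral transfer cassette begins with an RSV promoter fused to a truncated HIV-1 5' LTR, which makes genomic RNA production Tat-independent. This is followed by the Ψ packaging signal with a partial gag sequence, the Rev response element for Rev-dependent nuclear export, and a cPPT/CTS element. The cassette ends in a self-inactivating ΔU3 3' LTR with an SV40 polyadenylation signal downstream.

Between the LTRs sit two expression units. A human U6 RNA polymerase III promoter drives the XYLB-specific spacer joined to the Streptococcus pyogenes gRNA scaffold. An EF-1α core promoter with its intron A drives puromycin N-acetyltransferase, so that transduced mammalian cells can be selected with puromycin. A WPRE follows to enhance transcript expression.

The plasmid does not encode Cas9, so it is meant to be paired with a separate Cas9 vector such as lentiCas9-Blast or used in cells that already express Cas9. The guide was designed against the XYLB RefSeq transcript and corresponds to a human kinome gRNA library generated alongside work on optimized sgRNA design. Its typical use is single-gene knockout or validation experiments following lentiviral delivery.
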