Features (pLannotate 1.2.2; 29 found; start..end, strand, type, name):
     14..80      +  CDS            small t antigen (fragment): SV40 (simian virus 40) small t antigen
    106..317     +  promoter       EF-1α core promoter: core promoter for human elongation factor EF-1α
    318..1256    +  intron         EF-1α intron A: intron upstream of the start codon of human EF-1α
   1278..1877    +  CDS            PuroR (fragment): puromycin N-acetyltransferase; pac from Streptomyces; confers resistance to puromycin
   1893..2481    +  misc_feature   WPRE: woodchuck hepatitis virus posttranscriptional regulatory element
   2532..2551    +  misc_feature   cPPT/CTS (fragment): central polypurine tract and central termination sequence of HIV-1
   2553..2786    +  LTR            3' LTR (ΔU3): self-inactivating 3' long terminal repeat (LTR) from HIV-1
   2864..2985    +  polyA_signal   SV40 poly(A) signal: SV40 polyadenylation signal
   3025..3160    +  rep_origin     SV40 ori: SV40 origin of replication
   3181..3199    -  promoter       T7 promoter: promoter for bacteriophage T7 RNA polymerase
   3207..3362    +  CDS            lacZα (fragment): LacZα fragment of β-galactosidase; lacZ fragment
   3367..3795    +  rep_origin     f1 ori (sequence partly withheld): f1 bacteriophage origin of replication; arrow indicates direction of (+) strand synthesis
   3848..3952    +  promoter       AmpR promoter: bla
   3953..4813    +  CDS            AmpR: β-lactamase; bla; confers resistance to ampicillin, carbenicillin, and related antibiotics
   4984..5572    +  rep_origin     ori: high-copy-number ColE1/pMB1/pBR322/pUC origin of replication
   5755..5847    +  CDS            lacI (fragment): lac repressor; lacI; The lac repressor binds to the lac operator to inhibit transcription in E. coli. This inhibition can be relieved by adding lactose or isopropyl-β-D-thiogalactopyranoside (IPTG).
   5860..5881    +  protein_bind   CAP binding site: CAP binding activates transcription in the presence of cAMP. E. coli catabolite activator protein
   5896..5926    +  promoter       lac promoter: promoter for the E. coli lac operon
   5934..5950    +  protein_bind   lac operator: The lac repressor binds to the lac operator to inhibit transcription in E. coli. This inhibition can be relieved by adding lactose or isopropyl-β-D-thiogalactopyranoside (IPTG). lac repressor encoded by lacI
   5995..6013    +  promoter       T3 promoter: promoter for bacteriophage T3 RNA polymerase
   6041..6267    +  promoter       RSV promoter: Rous sarcoma virus enhancer/promoter
   6268..6448    +  LTR            5' LTR (truncated): truncated 5' long terminal repeat (LTR) from HIV-1
   6495..6620    +  misc_feature   HIV-1 Ψ: packaging signal of human immunodeficiency virus type 1
   6604..6967    +  CDS            HIV-1 gag (fragment): gag protein from human immunodeficiency virus 1; gag
   7113..7346    +  misc_feature   RRE: The Rev response element (RRE) of HIV-1 allows for Rev-dependent mRNA export from the nucleus to the cytoplasm.
   7723..7749    +  CDS            Rev (fragment): human immunodeficiency virus 1 (HIV-1) Rev protein; rev; enhances nuclear export of unspliced and incompletely spliced viral mRNAs
   7753..7993    +  promoter       U6 promoter: RNA polymerase III promoter for human U6 snRNA
   8023..8098    +  misc_RNA       gRNA scaffold: guide RNA scaffold for the Streptococcus pyogenes CRISPR/Cas9 system
   8154..8271    +  misc_feature   cPPT/CTS: central polypurine tract and central termination sequence of HIV-1
>Addgene plasmid #77648 | XYLB gRNA (BRDN0001162220) | addgene full sequence | sequence record 189039 | Addgene Assembled Sequence
CCCGGGTGCAAAGATGGATAAAGTTTTAAACAGAGAGGAATCTTTGCAGCTAATGGACCTTCTAGGTCTT
GAAAGGAGTGGGAATTGGCTCCGGTGCCCGTCAGTGGGCAGAGCGCACATCGCCCACAGTCCCCGAGAAG
TTGGGGGGAGGGGTCGGCAATTGATCCGGTGCCTAGAGAAGGTGGCGCGGGGTAAACTGGGAAAGTGATG
TCGTGTACTGGCTCCGCCTTTTTCCCGAGGGTGGGGGAGAACCGTATATAAGTGCAGTAGTCGCCGTGAA
CGTTCTTTTTCGCAACGGGTTTGCCGCCAGAACACAGGTAAGTGCCGTGTGTGGTTCCCGCGGGCCTGGC
CTCTTTACGGGTTATGGCCCTTGCGTGCCTTGAATTACTTCCACCTGGCTGCAGTACGTGATTCTTGATC
CCGAGCTTCGGGTTGGAAGTGGGTGGGAGAGTTCGAGGCCTTGCGCTTAAGGAGCCCCTTCGCCTCGTGC
TTGAGTTGAGGCCTGGCCTGGGCGCTGGGGCCGCCGCGTGCGAATCTGGTGGCACCTTCGCGCCTGTCTC
GCTGCTTTCGATAAGTCTCTAGCCATTTAAAATTTTTGATGACCTGCTGCGACGCTTTTTTTCTGGCAAG
ATAGTCTTGTAAATGCGGGCCAAGATCTGCACACTGGTATTTCGGTTTTTGGGGCCGCGGGCGGCGACGG
GGCCCGTGCGTCCCAGCGCACATGTTCGGCGAGGCGGGGCCTGCGAGCGCGGCCACCGAGAATCGGACGG
GGGTAGTCTCAAGCTGGCCGGCCTGCTCTGGTGCCTGGCCTCGCGCCGCCGTGTATCGCCCCGCCCTGGG
CGGCAAGGCTGGCCCGGTCGGCACCAGTTGCGTGAGCGGAAAGATGGCCGCTTCCCGGCCCTGCTGCAGG
GAGCTCAAAATGGAGGACGCGGCGCTCGGGAGAGCGGGCGGGTGAGTCACCCACACAAAGGAAAAGGGCC
TTTCCGTCCTCAGCCGTCGCTTCATGTGACTCCACGGAGTACCGGGCGCCGTCCAGGCACCTCGATTAGT
TCTCGAGCTTTTGGAGTACGTCGTCTTTAGGTTGGGGGGAGGGGTTTTATGCGATGGAGTTTCCCCACAC
TGAGTGGGTGGAGACTGAAGTTAGGCCAGCTTGGCACTTGATGTAATTCTCCTTGGAATTTGCCCTTTTT
GAGTTTGGATCTTGGTTCATTCTCAAGCCTCAGACAGTGGTTCAAAGTTTTTTTCTTCCATTTCAGGTGT
CGTGACGTACGGCCACCATGACCGAGTACAAGCCCACGGTGCGCCTCGCCACCCGCGACGACGTCCCCAG
GGCCGTACGCACCCTCGCCGCCGCGTTCGCCGACTACCCCGCCACGCGCCACACCGTCGATCCGGACCGC
CACATCGAGCGGGTCACCGAGCTGCAAGAACTCTTCCTCACGCGCGTCGGGCTCGACATCGGCAAGGTGT
GGGTCGCGGACGACGGCGCCGCCGTGGCGGTCTGGACCACGCCGGAGAGCGTCGAAGCGGGGGCGGTGTT
CGCCGAGATCGGCCCGCGCATGGCCGAGTTGAGCGGTTCCCGGCTGGCCGCGCAGCAACAGATGGAAGGC
CTCCTGGCGCCGCACCGGCCCAAGGAGCCCGCGTGGTTCCTGGCCACCGTCGGAGTCTCGCCCGACCACC
AGGGCAAGGGTCTGGGCAGCGCCGTCGTGCTCCCCGGAGTGGAGGCGGCCGAGCGCGCCGGGGTGCCCGC
CTTCCTGGAGACCTCCGCGCCCCGCAACCTCCCCTTCTACGAGCGGCTCGGCTTCACCGTCACCGCCGAC
GTCGAGGTGCCCGAAGGACCGCGCACCTGGTGCATGACCCGCAAGCCCGGTGCCTGAACGCGTTAAGTCG
ACAATCAACCTCTGGATTACAAAATTTGTGAAAGATTGACTGGTATTCTTAACTATGTTGCTCCTTTTAC
GCTATGTGGATACGCTGCTTTAATGCCTTTGTATCATGCTATTGCTTCCCGTATGGCTTTCATTTTCTCC
TCCTTGTATAAATCCTGGTTGCTGTCTCTTTATGAGGAGTTGTGGCCCGTTGTCAGGCAACGTGGCGTGG
TGTGCACTGTGTTTGCTGACGCAACCCCCACTGGTTGGGGCATTGCCACCACCTGTCAGCTCCTTTCCGG
GACTTTCGCTTTCCCCCTCCCTATTGCCACGGCGGAACTCATCGCCGCCTGCCTTGCCCGCTGCTGGACA
GGGGCTCGGCTGTTGGGCACTGACAATTCCGTGGTGTTGTCGGGGAAATCATCGTCCTTTCCTTGGCTGC
TCGCCTGTGTTGCCACCTGGATTCTGCGCGGGACGTCCTTCTGCTACGTCCCTTCGGCCCTCAATCCAGC
GGACCTTCCTTCCCGCGGCCTGCTGCCGGCTCTGCGGCCTCTTCCGCGTCTTCGCCTTCGCCCTCAGACG
AGTCGGATCTCCCTTTGGGCCGCCTCCCCGCGTCGACTTTAAGACCAATGACTTACAAGGCAGCTGTAGA
TCTTAGCCACTTTTTAAAAGAAAAGGGGGGACTGGAAGGGCTAATTCACTCCCAACGAAGACAAGATCTG
CTTTTTGCTTGTACTGGGTCTCTCTGGTTAGACCAGATCTGAGCCTGGGAGCTCTCTGGCTAACTAGGGA
ACCCACTGCTTAAGCCTCAATAAAGCTTGCCTTGAGTGCTTCAAGTAGTGTGTGCCCGTCTGTTGTGTGA
CTCTGGTAACTAGAGATCCCTCAGACCCTTTTAGTCAGTGTGGAAAATCTCTAGCAGTACGTATAGTAGT
TCATGTCATCTTATTATTCAGTATTTATAACTTGCAAAGAAATGAATATCAGAGAGTGAGAGGAACTTGT
TTATTGCAGCTTATAATGGTTACAAATAAAGCAATAGCATCACAAATTTCACAAATAAAGCATTTTTTTC
ACTGCATTCTAGTTGTGGTTTGTCCAAACTCATCAATGTATCTTATCATGTCTGGCTCTAGCTATCCCGC
CCCTAACTCCGCCCATCCCGCCCCTAACTCCGCCCAGTTCCGCCCATTCTCCGCCCCATGGCTGACTAAT
TTTTTTTATTTATGCAGAGGCCGAGGCCGCCTCGGCCTCTGAGCTATTCCAGAAGTAGTGAGGAGGCTTT
TTTGGAGGCCTAGGGACGTACCCAATTCGCCCTATAGTGAGTCGTATTACGCGCGCTCACTGGCCGTCGT
TTTACAACGTCGTGACTGGGAAAACCCTGGCGTTACCCAACTTAATCGCCTTGCAGCACATCCCCCTTTC
GCCAGCTGGCGTAATAGCGAAGAGGCCCGCACCGATCGCCCTTCCCAACAGTTGCGCAGCCTGAATGGCG
AATGGG
[124 nt withheld, positions 3367-3490]
C
[91 nt withheld, positions 3492-3582]
A
[49 nt withheld, positions 3584-3632]
CCTTTGACGTTGGAGTCCACGTTCTTT
[37 nt withheld, positions 3660-3696]
ACCCTATCTCGGTCTATTCTTTTGATTTATAAGGGATTTTGCCGATTTCGGCCTATTGGTTAAAAAATGA
GCTGATTTAACAAAAATTTAACGCGAATTTTAACAAAATATTAACGCTTACAATTTAGGTGGCACTTTTC
GGGGAAATGTGCGCGGAACCCCTATTTGTTTATTTTTCTAAATACATTCAAATATGTATCCGCTCATGAG
ACAATAACCCTGATAAATGCTTCAATAATATTGAAAAAGGAAGAGTATGAGTATTCAACATTTCCGTGTC
GCCCTTATTCCCTTTTTTGCGGCATTTTGCCTTCCTGTTTTTGCTCACCCAGAAACGCTGGTGAAAGTAA
AAGATGCTGAAGATCAGTTGGGTGCACGAGTGGGTTACATCGAACTGGATCTCAACAGCGGTAAGATCCT
TGAGAGTTTTCGCCCCGAAGAACGTTTTCCAATGATGAGCACTTTTAAAGTTCTGCTATGTGGCGCGGTA
TTATCCCGTATTGACGCCGGGCAAGAGCAACTCGGTCGCCGCATACACTATTCTCAGAATGACTTGGTTG
AGTACTCACCAGTCACAGAAAAGCATCTTACGGATGGCATGACAGTAAGAGAATTATGCAGTGCTGCCAT
AACCATGAGTGATAACACTGCGGCCAACTTACTTCTGACAACGATCGGAGGACCGAAGGAGCTAACCGCT
TTTTTGCACAACATGGGGGATCATGTAACTCGCCTTGATCGTTGGGAACCGGAGCTGAATGAAGCCATAC
CAAACGACGAGCGTGACACCACGATGCCTGTAGCAATGGCAACAACGTTGCGCAAACTATTAACTGGCGA
ACTACTTACTCTAGCTTCCCGGCAACAATTAATAGACTGGATGGAGGCGGATAAAGTTGCAGGACCACTT
CTGCGCTCGGCCCTTCCGGCTGGCTGGTTTATTGCTGATAAATCTGGAGCCGGTGAGCGTGGGTCTCGCG
GTATCATTGCAGCACTGGGGCCAGATGGTAAGCCCTCCCGTATCGTAGTTATCTACACGACGGGGAGTCA
GGCAACTATGGATGAACGAAATAGACAGATCGCTGAGATAGGTGCCTCACTGATTAAGCATTGGTAACTG
TCAGACCAAGTTTACTCATATATACTTTAGATTGATTTAAAACTTCATTTTTAATTTAAAAGGATCTAGG
TGAAGATCCTTTTTGATAATCTCATGACCAAAATCCCTTAACGTGAGTTTTCGTTCCACTGAGCGTCAGA
CCCCGTAGAAAAGATCAAAGGATCTTCTTGAGATCCTTTTTTTCTGCGCGTAATCTGCTGCTTGCAAACA
AAAAAACCACCGCTACCAGCGGTGGTTTGTTTGCCGGATCAAGAGCTACCAACTCTTTTTCCGAAGGTAA
CTGGCTTCAGCAGAGCGCAGATACCAAATACTGTTCTTCTAGTGTAGCCGTAGTTAGGCCACCACTTCAA
GAACTCTGTAGCACCGCCTACATACCTCGCTCTGCTAATCCTGTTACCAGTGGCTGCTGCCAGTGGCGAT
AAGTCGTGTCTTACCGGGTTGGACTCAAGACGATAGTTACCGGATAAGGCGCAGCGGTCGGGCTGAACGG
GGGGTTCGTGCACACAGCCCAGCTTGGAGCGAACGACCTACACCGAACTGAGATACCTACAGCGTGAGCT
ATGAGAAAGCGCCACGCTTCCCGAAGGGAGAAAGGCGGACAGGTATCCGGTAAGCGGCAGGGTCGGAACA
GGAGAGCGCACGAGGGAGCTTCCAGGGGGAAACGCCTGGTATCTTTATAGTCCTGTCGGGTTTCGCCACC
TCTGACTTGAGCGTCGATTTTTGTGATGCTCGTCAGGGGGGCGGAGCCTATGGAAAAACGCCAGCAACGC
GGCCTTTTTACGGTTCCTGGCCTTTTGCTGGCCTTTTGCTCACATGTTCTTTCCTGCGTTATCCCCTGAT
TCTGTGGATAACCGTATTACCGCCTTTGAGTGAGCTGATACCGCTCGCCGCAGCCGAACGACCGAGCGCA
GCGAGTCAGTGAGCGAGGAAGCGGAAGAGCGCCCAATACGCAAACCGCCTCTCCCCGCGCGTTGGCCGAT
TCATTAATGCAGCTGGCACGACAGGTTTCCCGACTGGAAAGCGGGCAGTGAGCGCAACGCAATTAATGTG
AGTTAGCTCACTCATTAGGCACCCCAGGCTTTACACTTTATGCTTCCGGCTCGTATGTTGTGTGGAATTG
TGAGCGGATAACAATTTCACACAGGAAACAGCTATGACCATGATTACGCCAAGCGCGCAATTAACCCTCA
CTAAAGGGAACAAAAGCTGGAGCTGCAAGCTTAATGTAGTCTTATGCAATACTCTTGTAGTCTTGCAACA
TGGTAACGATGAGTTAGCAACATGCCTTACAAGGAGAGAAAAAGCACCGTGCATGCCGATTGGTGGAAGT
AAGGTGGTACGATCGTGCCTTATTAGGAAGGCAACAGACGGGTCTGACATGGATTGGACGAACCACTGAA
TTGCCGCATTGCAGAGATATTGTATTTAAGTGCCTAGCTCGATACATAAACGGGTCTCTCTGGTTAGACC
AGATCTGAGCCTGGGAGCTCTCTGGCTAACTAGGGAACCCACTGCTTAAGCCTCAATAAAGCTTGCCTTG
AGTGCTTCAAGTAGTGTGTGCCCGTCTGTTGTGTGACTCTGGTAACTAGAGATCCCTCAGACCCTTTTAG
TCAGTGTGGAAAATCTCTAGCAGTGGCGCCCGAACAGGGACTTGAAAGCGAAAGGGAAACCAGAGGAGCT
CTCTCGACGCAGGACTCGGCTTGCTGAAGCGCGCACGGCAAGAGGCGAGGGGCGGCGACTGGTGAGTACG
CCAAAAATTTTGACTAGCGGAGGCTAGAAGGAGAGAGATGGGTGCGAGAGCGTCAGTATTAAGCGGGGGA
GAATTAGATCGCGATGGGAAAAAATTCGGTTAAGGCCAGGGGGAAAGAAAAAATATAAATTAAAACATAT
AGTATGGGCAAGCAGGGAGCTAGAACGATTCGCAGTTAATCCTGGCCTGTTAGAAACATCAGAAGGCTGT
AGACAAATACTGGGACAGCTACAACCATCCCTTCAGACAGGATCAGAAGAACTTAGATCATTATATAATA
CAGTAGCAACCCTCTATTGTGTGCATCAAAGGATAGAGATAAAAGACACCAAGGAAGCTTTAGACAAGAT
AGAGGAAGAGCAAAACAAAAGTAAGACCACCGCACAGCAAGCGGCCGCTGATCTTCAGACCTGGAGGAGG
AGATATGAGGGACAATTGGAGAAGTGAATTATATAAATATAAAGTAGTAAAAATTGAACCATTAGGAGTA
GCACCCACCAAGGCAAAGAGAAGAGTGGTGCAGAGAGAAAAAAGAGCAGTGGGAATAGGAGCTTTGTTCC
TTGGGTTCTTGGGAGCAGCAGGAAGCACTATGGGCGCAGCGTCAATGACGCTGACGGTACAGGCCAGACA
ATTATTGTCTGGTATAGTGCAGCAGCAGAACAATTTGCTGAGGGCTATTGAGGCGCAACAGCATCTGTTG
CAACTCACAGTCTGGGGCATCAAGCAGCTCCAGGCAAGAATCCTGGCTGTGGAAAGATACCTAAAGGATC
AACAGCTCCTGGGGATTTGGGGTTGCTCTGGAAAACTCATTTGCACCACTGCTGTGCCTTGGAATGCTAG
TTGGAGTAATAAATCTCTGGAACAGATTTGGAATCACACGACCTGGATGGAGTGGGACAGAGAAATTAAC
AATTACACAAGCTTAATACACTCCTTAATTGAAGAATCGCAAAACCAGCAAGAAAAGAATGAACAAGAAT
TATTGGAATTAGATAAATGGGCAAGTTTGTGGAATTGGTTTAACATAACAAATTGGCTGTGGTATATAAA
ATTATTCATAATGATAGTAGGAGGCTTGGTAGGTTTAAGAATAGTTTTTGCTGTACTTTCTATAGTGAAT
AGAGTTAGGCAGGGATATTCACCATTATCGTTTCAGACCCACCTCCCAACCCCGAGGGGACCCAGAGAGG
GCCTATTTCCCATGATTCCTTCATATTTGCATATACGATACAAGGCTGTTAGAGAGATAATTAGAATTAA
TTTGACTGTAAACACAAAGATATTAGTACAAAATACGTGACGTAGAAAGTAATAATTTCTTGGGTAGTTT
GCAGTTTTAAAATTATGTTTTAAAATGGACTATCATATGCTTACCGTAACTTGAAAGTATTTCGATTTCT
TGGCTTTATATATCTTGTGGAAAGGACGAAACACCGTGGGTTTCCCAACAGCAACAGTTTTAGAGCTAGA
AATAGCAAGTTAAAATAAGGCTAGTCCGTTATCAACTTGAAAAAGTGGCACCGAGTCGGTGCTTTTTTAA
GCTTGGCGTAACTAGATCTTGAGACAAATGGCAGTATTCATCCACAATTTTAAAAGAAAAGGGGGGATTG
GGGGGTACAGTGCAGGGGAAAGAATAGTAGACATAATAGCAACAGACATACAAACTAAAGAATTACAAAA
ACAAATTACAAAAATTCAAAATTTTCGGGTTTATTACAGGGACAGCAGAGATCCACTTTGGCGCCGGCTC
GAGGGGG
