>Addgene plasmid #77648 | XYLB gRNA (BRDN0001162220) | depositor partial sequence | sequence record 145108 | Target Sequence
TGGGTTTCCCAACAGCAACA
